>Addgene plasmid #87290 | pGADT7 Hsh155 E291D | addgene full sequence | sequence record 182558 | Addgene NGS Result
TGCATGCCTGCAGGTCGAGATCCGGGATCGAAGAAATGATGGTAAATGAAATAGGAAATCAAGGAGCATG
AAGGCAAAAGACAAATATAAGGGTCGAACGAAAAATAAAGTGAAAAGTGTTGATATGATGTATTTGGCTT
TGCGGCGCCGAAAAAACGAGTTTACGCAATTGCACAATCATGCTGACTCTGTGGCGGACCCGCGCTCTTG
CCGGCCCGGCGATAACGCTGGGCGTGAGGCTGTGCCCGGCGGAGTTTTTTGCGCCTGCATTTTCCAAGGT
TTACCCTGCGCTAAGGGGCGAGATTGGAGAAGCAATAAGAATGCCGGTTGGGGTTGCGATGATGACGACC
ACGACAACTGGTGTCATTATTTAAGTTGCCGAAAGAACCTGAGTGCATTTGCAACATGAGTATACTAGAA
GAATGAGCCAAGACTTGCGAGACGCGAGTTTGCCGGTGGTGCGAACAATAGAGCGACCATGACCTTGAAG
GTGAGACGCGCATAACCGCTAGAGTACTTTGAAGAGGAAACAGCAATAGGGTTGCTACCAGTATAAATAG
ACAGGTACATACAACACTGGAAATGGTTGTCTGTTTGAGTACGCTTTCAATTCATTTGGGTGTGCACTTT
ATTATGTTACAATATGGAAGGGAACTTTACACTTCTCCTATGCACATATATTAATTAAAGTCCAATGCTA
GTAGAGAAGGGGGGTAACACCCCTCCGCGCTCTTTTCCGATTTTTTTCTAAACCGTGGAATATTTCGGAT
ATCCTTTTGTTGTTTCCGGGTGTACAATATGGACTTCCTCTTTTCTGGCAACCAAACCCATACATCGGGA
TTCCTATAATACCTTCGTTGGTCTCCCTAACATGTAGGTGGCGGAGGGGAGATATACAATAGAACAGATA
CCAGACAAGACATAATGGGCTAAACAAGACTACACCAATTACACTGCCTCATTGATGGTGGTACATAACG
AACTAATACTGTAGCCCTAGACTTGATAGCCATCATCATATCGAAGTTTCACTACCCTTTTTCCATTTGC
CATCTATTGAAGTAATAATAGGCGCATGCAACTTCTTTTCTTTTTTTTTCTTTTCTCTCTCCCCCGTTGT
TGTCTCACCATATCCGCAATGACAAAAAAATGATGGAAGACACTAAAGGAAAAAATTAACGACAAAGACA
GCACCAACAGATGTCGTTGTTCCAGAGCTGATGAGGGGTATCTCGAAGCACACGAAACTTTTTCCTTCCT
TCATTCACGCACACTACTCTCTAATGAGCAACGGTATACGGCCTTCCTTCCAGTTACTTGAATTTGAAAT
AAAAAAAAGTTTGCTGTCTTGCTATCAAGTATAAATAGACCTGCAATTATTAATCTTTTGTTTCCTCGTC
ATTGTTCTCGTTCCCTTTCTTCCTTGTTTCTTTTTCTGCACAATATTTCAAGCTATACCAAGCATACAAT
CAACTCCAAGCTTTGCAAAGATGGATAAAGCGGAATTAATTCCCGAGCCTCCAAAAAAGAAGAGAAAGGT
CGAATTGGGTACCGCCGCCAATTTTAATCAAAGTGGGAATATTGCTGATAGCTCATTGTCCTTCACTTTC
ACTAACAGTAGCAACGGTCCGAACCTCATAACAACTCAAACAAATTCTCAAGCGCTTTCACAACCAATTG
CCTCCTCTAACGTTCATGATAACTTCATGAATAATGAAATCACGGCTAGTAAAATTGATGATGGTAATAA
TTCAAAACCACTGTCACCTGGTTGGACGGACCAAACTGCGTATAACGCGTTTGGAATCACTACAGGGATG
TTTAATACCACTACAATGGATGATGTATATAACTATCTATTCGATGATGAAGATACCCCACCAAACCCAA
AAAAAGAGATCTTTAATACGACTCACTATAGGGCGAGCGCCGCCATGGAGTACCCATACGACGTACCAGA
TTACGCTCATATGGCCATGGAGGCCAGTGAATTCCACCCGGGAATGAGTCATCCGATTCAATTTGTAAAC
GCTAATAATAGCGATAAGAGCCACCAATTAGGCGGTCAATATTCTATTCCTCAGGATTTGAGGGAAAACC
TGCAGAAAGAAGCTGCACGTATTGGTGAGAACGAAAAAGATGTGCTACAGGAAAAAATGGAAACTAGGAC
AGTGCAAAATCGAGAGGATTCATACCACAAAAGAAGGTTTGATATGAAGTTTGAGCCGGATTCCGATACA
CAAACTGTTACGTCTTCAGAAAATACCCAAGACGCTGTCGTGCCAAGGAAAAGAAAATCTCGTTGGGATG
TAAAAGGGTACGAGCCACCTGATGAATCTTCAACAGCGGTCAAAGAAAACTCTGATAGTGCTTTGGTTAA
TGTAGAAGGAATCCATGATTTGATGTTTTTTAAACCTTCTGACCATAAATATTTCGCCGACGTTATATCC
AAAAAACCCATAGATGAGTTAAATAAGGATGAAAAGAAAGAAAGAACCCTGTCGATGTTACTTCTGAAAA
TAAAAAATGGCAATACAGCGAGTAGGAGGACTTCTATGCGGATTTTAACCGATAAAGCTGTTACATTTGG
TCCAGAAATGATATTTAACCGCTTATTGCCCATATTACTAGACAGAAGTTTGGAAGACCAGGAAAGACAT
CTAATGATCAAGACCATAGATCGCGTCCTTTACCAGCTAGGAGATTTAACAAAACCTTACGTTCACAAAA
TACTTGTAGTAGCTGCCCCATTGCTAATAGATGAAGATCCAATGGTTCGTTCAACAGGCCAGGAGATAAT
CACCAATCTGTCTACAGTCGCTGGCCTAAAAACCATTCTAACAGTAATGAGACCTGATATTGAGAATGAG
GATGACTATGTTAGAAATGTAACTTCAAGAGCGGCGGCTGTGGTGGCAAAAGCCCTTGGTGTTAATCAAT
TGCTTCCTTTCATCAATGCAGCATGCCACTCACGGAAGTCTTGGAAAGCAAGGCATACTGGCATAAAAAT
TGTGCAGCAAATAGGTATACTTTTGGGAATAGGTGTCTTGAATCATCTTACTGGGCTGATGAGTTGTATC
AAAGACTGCCTAATGGATGATCACGTTCCGGTGCGAATTGTTACAGCACATACTTTATCAACACTAGCAG
AAAATTCTTATCCATATGGTATCGAAGTTTTCAACGTTGTACTGGAGCCATTATGGAAGGGTATAAGAAG
TCATCGTGGTAAAGTGCTATCTTCTTTTTTAAAAGCTGTTGGATCTATGATCCCATTGATGGACCCAGAG
TATGCCGGTTATTATACCACAGAAGCAATGAGAATAATTAGACGTGAATTCGACTCTCCCGATGATGAAA
TGAAAAAGACCATTCTTTTAGTATTACAAAAATGTAGCGCTGTAGAATCCATAACGCCAAAATTTCTGAG
AGAAGAAATCGCGCCAGAATTCTTTCAAAAATTTTGGGTCAGACGAGTGGCATTGGATAGACCATTAAAC
AAAGTTGTTACATATACTACTGTTACATTAGCAAAGAAATTAGGTTGTTCTTATACCATTGATAAATTAT
TAACACCATTGAGAGATGAAGCTGAGCCGTTCAGAACAATGGCTGTCCATGCTGTTACTAGAACAGTAAA
CTTATTAGGGACAGCAGATTTAGATGAGAGATTAGAAACGAGGCTTATTGATGCGCTCTTGATAGCATTT
CAAGAACAAACAAATAGTGATTCTATAATCTTTAAAGGGTTTGGGGCAGTGACGGTGTCACTTGACATCC
GTATGAAACCGTTTTTAGCACCCATTGTGAGTACGATTTTAAATCATTTAAAGCATAAAACTCCCTTGGT
TCGTCAACATGCAGCAGATCTATGTGCCATACTAATACCAGTCATCAAGAACTGTCACGAATTCGAAATG
TTGAATAAATTGAACATTATATTGTATGAATCCTTAGGCGAAGTATATCCAGAGGTATTAGGTTCTATAA
TCAACGCTATGTACTGTATTACTAGCGTAATGGATTTGGATAAACTACAACCTCCTATTAATCAAATTTT
ACCAACCTTAACTCCAATTTTAAGAAACAAGCATAGAAAAGTCGAAGTAAACACTATCAAATTTGTTGGA
CTTATTGGTAAATTAGCACCTACCTATGCACCTCCTAAAGAATGGATGAGAATATGTTTTGAACTATTAG
AACTTTTGAAAAGTACAAATAAAGAAATAAGAAGATCAGCAAATGCCACGTTTGGATTCATTGCTGAAGC
AATTGGACCTCACGATGTTCTTGTTGCGTTATTGAACAATTTAAAGGTTCAAGAACGTCAGTTACGTGTA
TGCACGGCTGTTGCTATCGGTATCGTTGCTAAAGTGTGTGGTCCTTACAACGTGCTGCCAGTAATCATGA
ATGAATACACAACACCAGAGACTAATGTTCAAAACGGTGTTCTCAAGGCCATGTCATTCATGTTTGAGTA
CATTGGTAACATGTCTAAGGATTACATATACTTCATAACACCATTATTAGAAGATGCACTCACCGATAGG
GATTTAGTTCATCGTCAGACAGCGTCGAACGTAATAACCCACTTAGCTTTAAACTGTTCAGGTACAGGTC
ACGAAGATGCCTTCATTCATTTAATGAATCTTCTAATACCCAATATTTTTGAAACTTCACCACATGCTAT
TATGCGTATTTTAGAAGGTTTGGAGGCACTGAGTCAAGCTCTTGGCCCTGGACTATTCATGAACTACATA
TGGGCAGGATTGTTCCATCCAGCGAAGAATGTAAGGAAAGCATTTTGGAGGGTGTATAATAACATGTACG
TAATGTACCAGGACGCCATGGTACCTTTTTACCCCGTTACACCAGACAACAATGAAGAATATATAGAAGA
ACTGGATTTAGTTCTGTGAGGATCCATCGAGCTCGAGCTGCAGATGAATCGTAGATACTGAAAAACCCCG
CAAGTTCACTTCAACTGTGCATCGTGCACCATCTCAATTTCTTTCATTTATACATCGTTTTGCCTTCTTT
TATGTAACTATACTCCTCTAAGTTTCAATCTTGGCCATGTAACCTCTGATCTATAGAATTTTTTAAATGA
CTAGAATTAATGCCCATCTTTTTTTTGGACCTAAATTCTTCATGAAAATATATTACGAGGGCTTATTCAG
AAGCTTTGGACTTCTTCGCCAGAGGTTTGGTCAAGTCTCCAATCAAGGTTGTCGGCTTGTCTACCTTGCC
AGAAATTTACGAAAAGATGGAAAAGGGTCAAATCGTTGGTAGATACGTTGTTGACACTTCTAAATAAGCG
AATTTCTTATGATTTATGATTTTTATTATTAAATAAGTTATAAAAAAAATAAGTGTATACAAATTTTAAA
GTGACTCTTAGGTTTTAAAACGAAAATTCTTATTCTTGAGTAACTCTTTCCTGTAGGTCAGGTTGCTTTC
TCAGGTATAGCATGAGGTCGCTCTTATTGACCACACCTCTACCGGCCGGTCGAAATTCCCCTACCCTATG
AACATATTCCATTTTGTAATTTCGTGTCGTTTCTATTATGAATTTCATTTATAAAGTTTATGTACAAATA
TCATAAAAAAAGAGAATCTTTTTAAGCAAGGATTTTCTTAACTTCTTCGGCGACAGCATCACCGACTTCG
GTGGTACTGTTGGAACCACCTAAATCACCAGTTCTGATACCTGCATCCAAAACCTTTTTAACTGCATCTT
CAATGGCCTTACCTTCTTCAGGCAAGTTCAATGACAATTTCAACATCATTGCAGCAGACAAGATAGTGGC
GATAGGGTTGACCTTATTCTTTGGCAAATCTGGAGCAGAACCGTGGCATGGTTCGTACAAACCAAATGCG
GTGTTCTTGTCTGGCAAAGAGGCCAAGGACGCAGATGGCAACAAACCCAAGGAACCTGGGATAACGGAGG
CTTCATCGGAGATGATATCACCAAACATGTTGCTGGTGATTATAATACCATTTAGGTGGGTTGGGTTCTT
AACTAGGATCATGGCGGCAGAATCAATCAATTGATGTTGAACCTTCAATGTAGGAAATTCGTTCTTGATG
GTTTCCTCCACAGTTTTTCTCCATAATCTTGAAGAGGCCAAAACATTAGCTTTATCCAAGGACCAAATAG
GCAATGGTGGCTCATGTTGTAGGGCCATGAAAGCGGCCATTCTTGTGATTCTTTGCACTTCTGGAACGGT
GTATTGTTCACTATCCCAAGCGACACCATCACCATCGTCTTCCTTTCTCTTACCAAAGTAAATACCTCCC
ACTAATTCTCTGACAACAACGAAGTCAGTACCTTTAGCAAATTGTGGCTTGATTGGAGATAAGTCTAAAA
GAGAGTCGGATGCAAAGTTACATGGTCTTAAGTTGGCGTACAATTGAAGTTCTTTACGGATTTTTAGTAA
ACCTTGTTCAGGTCTAACACTACCTGTACCCCATTTAGGACCACCCACAGCACCTAACAAAACGGCATCA
GCCTTCTTGGAGGCTTCCAGCGCCTCATCTGGAAGTGGGACACCTGTAGCTTCGATAGCAGCACCACCAA
TTAAATGATTTTCGAAATCGAACTTGACATTGGAACGAACATCAGAAATAGCTTTAAGAACCTTAATGGC
TTCGGCTGTGATTTCTTGACCAACGTGGTCACCTGGCAAAACGACGATCTTCTTAGGGGCAGACATTAGA
ATGGTATATCCTTGAAATATATATATATATTGCTGAAATGTAAAAGGTAAGAAAAGTTAGAAAGTAAGAC
GATTGCTAACCACCTATTGGAAAAAACAATAGGTCCTTAAATAATATTGTCAACTTCAAGTATTGTGATG
CAAGCATTTAGTCATGAACGCTTCTCTATTCTATATGAAAAGCCGGTTCCGGCGCTCTCACCTTTCCTTT
TTCTCCCAATTTTTCAGTTGAAAAAGGTATATGCGTCAGGCGACCTCTGAAATTAACAAAAAATTTCCAG
TCATCGAATTTGATTCTGTGCGATAGCGCCCCTGTGTGTTCTCGTTATGTTGAGGAAAAAAATAATGGTT
GCTAAGAGATTCGAACTCTTGCATCTTACGATACCTGAGTATTCCCACAGTTGGGGGATCTCGACTCTAG
CTAGAGGATCAATTCGTAATCATGTCATAGCTGTTTCCTGTGTGAAATTGTTATCCGCTCACAATTCCAC
ACAACATACGAGCCGGAAGCATAAAGTGTAAAGCCTGGGGTGCCTAATGAGTGAGCTAACTCACATTAAT
TGCGTTGCGCTCACTGCCCGCTTTCCAGTCGGGAAACCTGTCGTGCCAGCTGATAACTTCGTATAATGTA
TGCTATACGAAGTTATTAGGTCTGAAGAGGAGTTTACGTCCAGCCAAGCTAGCTTGGCTGCAGGTCGAGC
GGCCGCGATCCGGAACCCTTAATATAACTTCGTATAATGTATGCTATACGAAGTTATCAGCTGCATTAAT
GAATCGGCCAACGCGCGGGGAGAGGCGGTTTGCGTATTGGGCGCTCTTCCGCTTCCTCGCTCACTGACTC
GCTGCGCTCGGTCGTTCGGCTGCGGCGAGCGGTATCAGCTCACTCAAAGGCGGTAATACGGTTATCCACA
GAATCAGGGGATAACGCAGGAAAGAACATGTGAGCAAAAGGCCAGCAAAAGGCCAGGAACCGTAAAAAGG
CCGCGTTGCTGGCGTTTTTCCATAGGCTCCGCCCCCCTGACGAGCATCACAAAAATCGACGCTCAAGTCA
GAGGTGGCGAAACCCGACAGGACTATAAAGATACCAGGCGTTTCCCCCTGGAAGCTCCCTCGTGCGCTCT
CCTGTTCCGACCCTGCCGCTTACCGGATACCTGTCCGCCTTTCTCCCTTCGGGAAGCGTGGCGCTTTCTC
ATAGCTCACGCTGTAGGTATCTCAGTTCGGTGTAGGTCGTTCGCTCCAAGCTGGGCTGTGTGCACGAACC
CCCCGTTCAGCCCGACCGCTGCGCCTTATCCGGTAACTATCGTCTTGAGTCCAACCCGGTAAGACACGAC
TTATCGCCACTGGCAGCAGCCACTGGTAACAGGATTAGCAGAGCGAGGTATGTAGGCGGTGCTACAGAGT
TCTTGAAGTGGTGGCCTAACTACGGCTACACTAGAAGAACAGTATTTGGTATCTGCGCTCTGCTGAAGCC
AGTTACCTTCGGAAAAAGAGTTGGTAGCTCTTGATCCGGCAAACAAACCACCGCTGGTAGCGGTGGTTTT
TTTGTTTGCAAGCAGCAGATTACGCGCAGAAAAAAAGGATCTCAAGAAGATCCTTTGATCTTTTCTACGG
GGTCTGACGCTCAGTGGAACGAAAACTCACGTTAAGGGATTTTGGTCATGAGATTATCAAAAAGGATCTT
CACCTAGATCCTTTTAAATTAAAAATGAAGTTTTAAATCAATCTAAAGTATATATGAGTAAACTTGGTCT
GACAGTTACCAATGCTTAATCAGTGAGGCACCTATCTCAGCGATCTGTCTATTTCGTTCATCCATAGTTG
CCTGACTCCCCGTCGTGTAGATAACTACGATACGGGAGGGCTTACCATCTGGCCCCAGTGCTGCAATGAT
ACCGCGAGACCCACGCTCACCGGCTCCAGATTTATCAGCAATAAACCAGCCAGCCGGAAGGGCCGAGCGC
AGAAGTGGTCCTGCAACTTTATCCGCCTCCATCCAGTCTATTAATTGTTGCCGGGAAGCTAGAGTAAGTA
GTTCGCCAGTTAATAGTTTGCGCAACGTTGTTGCCATTGCTACAGGCATCGTGGTGTCACGCTCGTCGTT
TGGTATGGCTTCATTCAGCTCCGGTTCCCAACGATCAAGGCGAGTTACATGATCCCCCATGTTGTGCAAA
AAAGCGGTTAGCTCCTTCGGTCCTCCGATCGTTGTCAGAAGTAAGTTGGCCGCAGTGTTATCACTCATGG
TTATGGCAGCACTGCATAATTCTCTTACTGTCATGCCATCCGTAAGATGCTTTTCTGTGACTGGTGAGTA
CTCAACCAAGTCATTCTGAGAATAGTGTATGCGGCGACCGAGTTGCTCTTGCCCGGCGTCAATACGGGAT
AATACCGCGCCACATAGCAGAACTTTAAAAGTGCTCATCATTGGAAAACGTTCTTCGGGGCGAAAACTCT
CAAGGATCTTACCGCTGTTGAGATCCAGTTCGATGTAACCCACTCGTGCACCCAACTGATCTTCAGCATC
TTTTACTTTCACCAGCGTTTCTGGGTGAGCAAAAACAGGAAGGCAAAATGCCGCAAAAAAGGGAATAAGG
GCGACACGGAAATGTTGAATACTCATACTCTTCCTTTTTCAATATTATTGAAGCATTTATCAGGGTTATT
GTCTCATGAGCGGATACATATTTGAATGTATTTAGAAAAATAAACAAATAGGGGTTCCGCGCACATTTCC
CCGAAAAGTGCCACCTGACGTCTAAGAAACCATTATTATCATGACATTAACCTATAAAAATAGGCGTATC
ACGAGGCCCTTTCGTCTCGCGCGTTTCGGTGATGACGGTGAAAACCTCTGACACATGCAGCTCCCGGAGA
CGGTCACAGCTTGTCTGTAAGCGGATGCCGGGAGCAGACAAGCCCGTCAGGGCGCGTCAGCGGGTGTTGG
CGGGTGTCGGGGCTGGCTTAACTATGCGGCATCAGAGCAGATTGTACTGAGAGTGCACCATAACGCATTT
AAGCATAAACACGCACTATGCCGTTCTTCTCATGTATATATATATACAGGCAACACGCAGATATAGGTGC
GACGTGAACAGTGAGCTGTATGTGCGCAGCTCGCGTTGCATTTTCGGAAGCGCTCGTTTTCGGAAACGCT
TTGAAGTTCCTATTCCGAAGTTCCTATTCTCTAGCTAGAAAGTATAGGAACTTCAGAGCGCTTTTGAAAA
CCAAAAGCGCTCTGAAGACGCACTTTCAAAAAACCAAAAACGCACCGGACTGTAACGAGCTACTAAAATA
TTGCGAATACCGCTTCCACAAACATTGCTCAAAAGTATCTCTTTGCTATATATCTCTGTGCTATATCCCT
ATATAACCTACCCATCCACCTTTCGCTCCTTGAACTTGCATCTAAACTCGACCTCTACATTTTTTATGTT
TATCTCTAGTATTACTCTTTAGACAAAAAAATTGTAGTAAGAACTATTCATAGAGTGAATCGAAAACAAT
ACGAAAATGTAAACATTTCCTATACGTAGTATATAGAGACAAAATAGAAGAAACCGTTCATAATTTTCTG
ACCAATGAAGAATCATCAACGCTATCACTTTCTGTTCACAAAGTATGCGCAATCCACATCGGTATAGAAT
ATAATCGGGGATGCCTTTATCTTGAAAAAATGCACCCGCAGCTTCGCTAGTAATCAGTAAACGCGGGAAG
TGGAGTCAGGCTTTTTTTATGGAAGAGAAAATAGACACCAAAGTAGCCTTCTTCTAACCTTAACGGACCT
ACAGTGCAAAAAGTTATCAAGAGACTGCATTATAGAGCGCACAAAGGAGAAAAAAAGTAATCTAAGATGC
TTTGTTAGAAAAATAGCGCTCTCGGGATGCATTTTTGTAGAACAAAAAAGAAGTATAGATTCTTTGTTGG
TAAAATAGCGCTCTCGCGTTGCATTTCTGTTCTGTAAAAATGCAGCTCAGATTCTTTGTTTGAAAAATTA
GCGCTCTCGCGTTGCATTTTTGTTTTACAAAAATGAAGCACAGATTCTTCGTTGGTAAAATAGCGCTTTC
GCGTTGCATTTCTGTTCTGTAAAAATGCAGCTCAGATTCTTTGTTTGAAAAATTAGCGCTCTCGCGTTGC
ATTTTTGTTCTACAAAATGAAGCACAGATGCTTCGTTGCT
Features (pLannotate 1.2.2; 25 found; start..end, strand, type, name):
     68..406     +  CDS            YO085_YEAST: Protein predicted: Swiss-Prot protein existence level 4. From Saccharomyces cerevisiae (strain ATCC 204508 / S288c) (Baker's yeast).
    771..1475    +  promoter       ADH1 promoter: S. cerevisiae ADH1; promoter for alcohol dehydrogenase 1
   1521..1540    +  CDS            SV40 NLS (fragment): nuclear localization signal of SV40 (simian virus 40) large T antigen
   1557..1898    +  CDS            GAL4 activation domain: activation domain of the GAL4 transcriptional activator; Saccharomyces cerevisiae GAL4 (truncated)
   1904..1922    +  promoter       T7 promoter: promoter for bacteriophage T7 RNA polymerase
   1941..1967    +  CDS            HA: HA (human influenza hemagglutinin) epitope tag
   2004..4916    +  CDS            HSH155: SF3B1_YEAST - Experimental evidence at protein level: Swiss-Prot protein existence level 1. Contacts pre-mRNA on both sides of the branch site early in spliceosome assembly. From Saccharomyces cerevisiae (strain ATCC 204508 / S288c) (Baker's yeast).
   5180..5314    +  CDS            ADH1 (fragment): ADH1_YEAST - Also known as ADC1. Experimental evidence at protein level: Swiss-Prot protein existence level 1. This isozyme preferentially catalyzes the conversion of primary unbranched alcohols to their corresponding aldehydes. Also shows activity toward secondary alcohols. From Saccharomyces cerevisiae (strain ATCC 204508 / S288c) (Baker's yeast).
   5318..5505    +  terminator     ADH1 terminator: S. cerevisiae ADH1; transcription terminator for the S. cerevisiae alcohol dehydrogenase 1 (ADH1) gene
   5622..6716    -  CDS            LEU2: 3-isopropylmalate dehydrogenase, required for leucine biosynthesis; S. cerevisiae LEU2; yeast auxotrophic marker
   6717..7122    -  promoter       LEU2 promoter: S. cerevisiae LEU2
   7186..7208    -  protein_bind   lac operator (fragment): The lac repressor binds to the lac operator to inhibit transcription in E. coli. This inhibition can be relieved by adding lactose or isopropyl-β-D-thiogalactopyranoside (IPTG). lac repressor encoded by lacI
   7212..7242    -  promoter       lac promoter: promoter for the E. coli lac operon
   7257..7278    -  protein_bind   CAP binding site: CAP binding activates transcription in the presence of cAMP. E. coli catabolite activator protein
   7291..7332    -  CDS            lacI (fragment): lac repressor; lacI; The lac repressor binds to the lac operator to inhibit transcription in E. coli. This inhibition can be relieved by adding lactose or isopropyl-β-D-thiogalactopyranoside (IPTG).
   7333..7366    -  protein_bind   loxP: Cre-mediated recombination occurs in the 8-bp core sequence (GCATACAT). Cre recombinase
   7444..7477    -  protein_bind   loxP: Cre-mediated recombination occurs in the 8-bp core sequence (GCATACAT). Cre recombinase
   7478..7534    -  CDS            lacI (fragment): lac repressor; lacI; The lac repressor binds to the lac operator to inhibit transcription in E. coli. This inhibition can be relieved by adding lactose or isopropyl-β-D-thiogalactopyranoside (IPTG).
   7717..8305    -  rep_origin     ori: high-copy-number ColE1/pMB1/pBR322/pUC origin of replication
   8476..9336    -  CDS            AmpR: β-lactamase; bla; confers resistance to ampicillin, carbenicillin, and related antibiotics
   9337..9441    -  promoter       AmpR promoter: bla
   9536..9571    +  CDS            rop (fragment): Rop protein, which maintains plasmids at low copy number; rop
   9673..9722    +  misc_feature   bom (fragment): basis of mobility region from pBR322
   9723..10887   +  rep_origin     2μ ori: yeast 2μ plasmid origin of replication
  10888..18      -  misc_feature   MCS (fragment) (across the origin): pUC18/19 multiple cloning site
