[The description below was written by a language model from this plasmid's Addgene catalogue record and pLannotate feature annotations shown in this document.]
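Description:
pGADT7 Hsh155 E291D is a yeast two-hybrid "prey" plasmid built on the Clontech pGADT7 backbone, a yeast–E. coli shuttle vector of roughly 10.9 kb. In bacteria it is maintained through a high-copy ColE1/pUC-type origin and selected with ampicillin via the β-lactamase gene. In yeast it replicates episomally from the 2μ origin and is selected by leucine prototrophy through the LEU2 marker, which is driven by its own promoter. The feature table also picks up backbone remnants that play no evident role in the construct's use, including lac promoter/operator elements, lacI fragments flanking two loxP sites, and rop and bom fragments.

The expression cassette uses the constitutive S. cerevisiae ADH1 promoter and ADH1 terminator to produce a single fusion protein consisting of an SV40 large T antigen nuclear localization signal, the GAL4 transcriptional activation domain, an HA epitope tag, and the full-length coding sequence of S. cerevisiae HSH155 (YMR288W), cloned between XmaI and BamHI sites. Hsh155 is the yeast orthologue of the spliceosomal protein SF3b1, which contacts the pre-mRNA around the branch site early in spliceosome assembly. This version carries the E291D substitution. A T7 promoter lies between the activation domain and the HA tag, which in pGADT7 allows in vitro transcription and translation of the HA-tagged insert without the GAL4 domain.

The plasmid is intended for pairing with a GAL4 DNA-binding-domain "bait" construct to test how the E291D change affects Hsh155 interactions with partner proteins. The associated study examined SF3b1 mutations linked to myelodysplastic syndromes and their effect on the fidelity of branch site selection in yeast.
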