Addgene plasmid #87290: pGADT7 Hsh155 E291D
Purpose: Encodes Y2H Gal4 activation domain for Hsh155 E291D
Depositing lab: Aaron Hoskins. Depositing organization: University of Wisconsin, Madison. Publication: SF3b1 mutations associated with myelodysplastic syndromes alter the fidelity of branchsite selection in yeast. Carrocci TJ, Zoerner DM, Paulson JC, Hoskins AA. Nucleic Acids Res. 2017 Jan 6. pii: gkw1349. doi: 10.1093/nar/gkw1349. PubMed 28062854.
Backbone
  Vector backbone: pGADT7
  Backbone manufacturer: Clontech
  Backbone size w/o insert (bp): 7987
  Total vector size (bp): 10910
  Vector type: Bacterial Expression, Yeast Expression
  Selectable markers: LEU2
Growth in bacteria
  Bacterial resistance: Ampicillin, 100 μg/mL
  Growth temperature: 37°C
  Growth strain: DH5alpha
  Copy number: Unknown
Gene/Insert
  Gene/Insert name: HSH155
  Species: S. cerevisiae (budding yeast)
  Insert size (bp): 2923
  Mutation: E291D
  GenBank ID: NP_014015.1
  Entrez Gene: HSH155 (a.k.a. YMR288W)
  Tag / fusion protein: GAL4 AD (N terminal on backbone); HA (N terminal on backbone)
  Cloning method: Restriction Enzyme; 5′ cloning site XmaI (not destroyed); 3′ cloning site BamHI (not destroyed)
  Sequencing primers: 5′ CCAGTGAATTCCACCCGGGAATGAGTCATCCGATTCAATTTG; 3′ GCTCGAGCTCGATGGATCCTCACAGAACTAAATCCAGTTCTTC
Terms and licenses: Academic/Nonprofit Terms; Industry Terms: Not Available to Industry
How to cite: pGADT7 Hsh155 E291D was a gift from Aaron Hoskins (Addgene plasmid # 87290 ; http://n2t.net/addgene:87290 ; RRID:Addgene_87290)
